>Addgene plasmid #55516 | mTFP1-Vinculin-23 | depositor partial sequence | sequence record 85923 | insert sequence
ACGTCAGATCCGCTAGCGCTACCGGTCGCCACCATGGTGAGCAAGGGCGAGGAGACCACAATGGGCGTAA
TCAAGCCCGACATGAAGATCAAGCTGAAGATGGAGGGCAACGTGAATGGCCACGCCTTCGTGATCGAGGG
CGAGGGCGAGGGCAAGCCCTACGACGGCACCAACACCATCAACCTGGAGGTGAAGGAGGGAGCCCCCCTG
CCCTTCTCCTACGACATTCTGACCACCGCGTTCGCCTACGGCAACAGGGCCTTCACCAAGTACCCCGACG
ACATCCCCAACTACTTCAAGCAGTCCTTCCCCGAGGGCTACTCTTGGGAGCGCACCATGACCTTCGAGGA
CAAGGGCATCGTGAAGGTGAAGTCCGACATCTCCATGGAGGAGGACTCCTTCATCTACGAGATACACCTC
AAGGGCGAGAACTTCCCCCCCAACGGCCCCGTGATGCAGAAGAAGACCACCGGCTGGGACGCCTCCACCG
AGAGGATGTACGTGCGCGACGGCGTGCTGAAGGGCGACGTCAAGCACAAGCTGCTGCTGGAGGGCGGCGG
CCACCACCGCGTTGACTTCAAGACCATCTACAGGGCCAAGAAGGCGGTGAAGCTGCCCGACTATCACTTT
GTGGACCACCGCATCGAGATCCTGAACCACGACAAGGACTACAACAAGGTGACCGTTTACGAGAGCGCCG
TGGCCCGCAACTCCACCGACGGCATGGACGAGCTGTACAAGTCCGGACTCAGATCTCGAGCTCAAGCTTC
GAATTCGGGAAACTCGAGAACAAAGCTTGAAAACGGCCGCATGCCAGTGTTTCATACGCGCACGATCGAG
AGCATCCTGGAGCCGGTGGCACAGCAGATCTCCCACCTGGTGATAATGCACGAGGAGGGCGAGGTGGACG
GCAAAGCCATTCCTGACCTCACCGCGCCCGTGGCCGCCGTGCAGGCGGCCGTCAGCAACCTCGTCCGGGT
TGGAAAAGAGACTGTTCAAACCACTGAGGATCAGATTTTGAAGAGAGATATGCCACCAGCATTTATTAAG
GTTGAGAATGCTTGCACCAAGCTTGTCCAGGCAGCTCAGATGCTTCAGTCAGACCCTTACTCAGTGCCTG
CTCGAGATTATCTAATTGATGGGTCAAGGGGCATCCTCTCTGGAACATCAGACCTGCTCCTTACCTTCGA
TGAGGCTGAGGTCCGTAAAATTATTAGAGTTTGCAAAGGAATTTTGGAATATCTTACAGTGGCAGAGGTG
GTGGAGACTATGGAAGATTTGGTCACTTACACAAAGAATCTTGGGCCAGGAATGACTAAGATGGCCAAGA
TGATTGACGAGAGACAGCAGGAGCTCACTCACCAGGAGCACCGAGTGATGTTGGTGAACTCGATGAACAC
CGTGAAAGAGTTGCTGCCAGTTCTCATTTCAGCTATGAAGATTTTTGTAACAACTAAAAACTCAAAAAAC
CAAGGCATAGAGGAAGCTTTAAAAAATCGCAATTTTACTGTAGAAAAAATGAGTGCTGAAATTAATGAGA
TAATTCGTGTGTTACAACTCACCTCTTGGGATGAAGATGCCTGGGCCAGCAAGGACACTGAAGCCATGAA
GAGAGCATTGGCCTCCATAGACTCCAAACTGAACCAGGCCAAAGGTTGGCTCCGTGACCCTAGTGCCTCC
CCAGGGGATGCTGGTGAGCAGGCCATCAGACAGATCTTAGATGAAGCTGGAAAAGTTGGTGAACTCTGTG
CAGGCAAAGAACGCAGGGAGATTCTGGGAACTTGCAAAATGCTAGGGCAGATGACTGATCAAGTGGCTGA
CCTCCGTGCCAGAGGACAAGGATCCTCACCGGTGGCCATGCAGAAAGCTCAGCAGGTATCTCAGGGTCTG
GATGTGCTCACAGCAAAAGTGGAAAATGCAGCTCGCAAGCTGGAAGCCATGACCAACTCAAAGCAGAGCA
TTGCAAAGAAGATCGATGCTGCTCAGAACTGGCTTGCAGATCCAAATGGTGGACCGGAAGGAGAAGAGCA
GATTCGAGGTGCTTTGGCTGAAGCTCGGAAAATAGCAGAATTATGTGATGATCCTAAAGAAAGAGATGAC
ATTCTACGTTCCCTTGGGGAAATATCTGCTCTGACTTCTAAATTAGCAGATCTACGAAGACAGGGGAAAG
GAGATTCTCCAGAGGCTCGAGCCTTGGCCAAACAGGTGGCCACGGCCCTGCAGAACCTGCAGACCAAAAC
CAACCGGGCTGTGGCCAACAGCAGACCGGCCAAAGCAGCTGTACACCTTGAGGGCAAGATTGAGCAAGCA
CAGCGGTGGATTGATAATCCCACAGTGGATGACCGTGGAGTCGGTCAGGCTGCCATCCGGGGGCTTGTGG
CCGAAGGGCATCGTCTGGCTAATGTTATGATGGGGCCTTATCGGCAAGATCTTCTCGCCAAGTGTGACCG
AGTGGACCAGCTGACAGCCCAGCTGGCTGACCTGGCTGCCAGAGGGGAAGGGGAGAGTCCTCAGGCACGA
GCACTTGCATCTCAGCTCCAAGACTCCTTAAAGGATCTAAAAGCTCGGATGCAGGAGGCCATGACTCAGG
AAGTGTCAGATGTTTTCAGCGATACCACAACTCCCATCAAGCTGTTGGCAGTGGCAGCCACGGCGCCTCC
TGATGCGCCTAACAGGGAAGAGGTATTTGATGAGAGGGCAGCTAACTTTGAAAACCATTCAGGAAAGCTT
GGTGCTACGGCCGAGAAGGCGGCTGCGGTTGGTACTGCTAATAAATCAACAGTGGAAGGCATTCAGGCCT
CAGTGAAGACGGCCCGAGAACTCACACCCCAGGTGGTCTCGGCTGCTCGTATCTTACTTAGGAACCCTGG
AAATCAAGCTGCTTATGAACATTTTGAGACCATGAAGAACCAGTGGATCGATAATGTTGAAAAAATGACA
GGGCTGGTGGACGAAGCCATTGATACCAAATCTCTGTTGGATGCTTCAGAAGAAGCAATTAAAAAAGACC
TGGACAAGTGCAAGGTAGCTATGGCCAACATTCAGCCTCAGATGCTGGTTGCTGGGGCAACCAGTATTGC
TCGTCGGGCCAACCGGATCCTGCTGGTGGCTAAGAGGGAGGTGGAGAATTCCGAGGATCCCAAGTTCCGT
GAGGCTGTGAAAGCTGCCTCTGATGAATTGAGCAAAACCATCTCCCCGATGGTGATGGATGCAAAAGCTG
TGGCTGGAAACATTTCCGACCCTGGACTGCAAAAGAGCTTCCTGGACTCAGGATATCGGATCCTGGGAGC
TGTGGCCAAGGTCAGAGAAGCCTTCCAACCTCAGGAGCCTGACTTCCCGCCGCCTCCACCAGACCTTGAA
CAACTCCGACTAACAGATGAGCTTGCTCCTCCCAAACCACCTCTGCCTGAAGGTGAGGTCCCTCCACCTA
GGCCTCCACCACCAGAGGAAAAGGATGAAGAGTTCCCTGAGCAGAAGGCCGGGGAGGTGATTAACCAGCC
AATGATGATGGCTGCCAGACAGCTCCATGATGAAGCTCGCAAATGGTCCAGCAAGGGCAATGACATCATT
GCAGCAGCCAAGCGCATGGCTCTGCTGATGGCTGAGATGTCTCGGCTGGTAAGAGGGGGCAGTGGTACCA
AGCGGGCACTCATTCAGTGTGCCAAGGACATCGCCAAGGCCTCAGATGAGGTGACTCGGTTGGCCAAGGA
GGTTGCCAAGCAGTGCACAGATAAACGGATTAGAACCAACCTCTTACAGGTATGTGAGCGAATCCCAACC
ATAAGCACCCAGCTCAAAATCCTGTCCACAGTGAAGGCCACCATGCTGGGCCGGACCAACATCAGTGATG
AGGAGTCTGAGCAGGCCACAGAGATGCTGGTTCACAATGCCCAGAACCTCATGCAGTCTGTGAAGGAGAC
TGTGCGGGAAGCTGAAGCTGCTTCAATCAAAATTCGAACAGATGCTGGATTTACACTGCGCTGGGTTAGA
AAGACTCCCTGGTACCAGTAGGCGGCCGCGACTCTAGATCATAATCAGCCATACCACATTGAG
