>Addgene plasmid #55516 | mTFP1-Vinculin-23 | addgene partial sequence | sequence record 98953 | mCherry-F 5'-ccccgtaatgcagaagaaga-3'
CGTGCGCGACGGCGTGCTGAAGGGCGACGTCAAGCACAAGCTGCTGCTGGAGGGCGGCGGCCACCACCGC
GTTGACTTCAAGACCATCTACAGGGCCAAGAAGGCGGTGAAGCTGCCCGACTATCACTTTGTGGACCACC
GCATCGAGATCCTGAACCACGACAAGGACTACAACAAGGTGACCGTTTACGAGAGCGCCGTGGCCCGCAA
CTCCACCGACGGCATGGACGAGCTGTACAAGTCCGGACTCAGATCTCGAGCTCAAGCTTCGAATTCGGGA
AACTCGAGAACAAAGCTTGAAAACGGCCGCATGCCAGTGTTTCATACGCGCACGATCGAGAGCATCCTGG
AGCCGGTGGCACAGCAGATCTCCCACCTGGTGATAATGCACGAGGAGGGCGAGGTGGACGGCAAAGCCAT
TCCTGACCTCACCGCGCCCGTGGCCGCCGTGCAGGCGGCCGTCAGCAACCTCGTCCGGGTTGGAAAAGAG
ACTGTTCAAACCACTGAGGATCAGATTTTGAAGAGAGATATGCCACCAGCATTTATTAAGGTTGAGAATG
CTTGCACCAAGCTTGTCCAGGCAGCTCAGATGCTTCAGTCAGACCCTTACTCAGTGCCTGCTCGAGATTA
TCTAATTGATGGGTCAAGGGGCATCCTCTCTGGAACATCAGACCTGCTCCTTACCTTCGATGAGGCTGAG
GTCCGTAAAATTATTAGAGTTTGCAAAGGAATTTTGGAATATCTTACAGTGGCAGAGGTGGTGGAGACTA
TGGAAGATTTGGTCACTTACACAAAGAATCTTGGGCCAGGAATGACTAAGATGGCCAAGATGATTGACGA
GAGACAGCAGGAGCTCACTCACCAGGAGCA
