[The description below was written by a language model from this plasmid's Addgene catalogue record.]
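Description:
mTFP1-Vinculin-23 is a mammalian expression plasmid that produces human vinculin (VCL) fused at its N terminus to mTFP1, a monomeric teal fluorescent protein derived from a Clavularia cyan fluorescent protein. The backbone is an mTFP1 fusion vector of about 4.75 kb without the insert. It is maintained in E. coli as a high-copy plasmid under kanamycin selection, and it carries a neomycin resistance marker so that transfected mammalian cells can be selected with G418. The record does not list the replication origin or provide a feature table, so element-level details of the backbone are not documented here. The "23" in the name may refer to the length of the linker between the two fusion partners, but the record does not state this.

Expression of the fusion is driven by the CMV promoter, a strong constitutive promoter in most mammalian cell lines. The listed 3′ sequencing primer suggests that an SV40 polyadenylation signal follows the open reading frame. Because the tag is supplied by the backbone upstream of the insert, mTFP1 is translated first and vinculin follows in frame. Vinculin is a cytoskeletal adaptor that concentrates at cell–matrix adhesion sites, so the fusion serves as a fluorescent marker for focal adhesions, which is the localization given in the record. The recorded spectral properties are excitation at 462 nm and emission at 492 nm. The construct is suited to live- or fixed-cell fluorescence imaging of focal adhesion structure and dynamics, and the cyan-teal emission allows it to be combined with spectrally distinct fluorescent proteins. The cloning method is recorded as unknown.
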