Addgene plasmid #55516: mTFP1-Vinculin-23
Purpose: Localization: Focal Adhesions, Excitation: 462, Emission: 492
Depositing lab: Michael Davidson. Depositing organization: Florida State University, Tallahassee. Publication: Hue-shifted monomeric variants of Clavularia cyan fluorescent protein: identification of the molecular determinants of color and applications in fluorescence imaging. Ai HW, Olenych SG, Wong P, Davidson MW, Campbell RE. BMC Biol. 2008 Mar 6;6:13. doi: 10.1186/1741-7007-6-13. PubMed 18325109.
Backbone
  Vector backbone: mTFP1
  Backbone size w/o insert (bp): 4750
  Vector type: Mammalian Expression
  Selectable markers: Neomycin (select with G418)
Growth in bacteria
  Bacterial resistance: Kanamycin, 50 μg/mL
  Growth temperature: 37°C
  Growth strain: DH5alpha
  Copy number: High Copy
Gene/Insert
  Gene/Insert name: Vinculin (alt name: NM_003373.3)
  Species: H. sapiens (human)
  Entrez Gene: VCL (a.k.a. CMD1W, CMH15, HEL114, MV, MVCL, VINC)
  Promoter: CMV
  Tag / fusion protein: mTFP1 (N terminal on backbone)
  Cloning method: Unknown
  Sequencing primers: 5′ CMV-F; 3′ SV40pA-R
Terms and licenses: Academic/Nonprofit Terms; Industry Terms: Not Available to Industry
Depositor comments: . Excitation = 462; Emission = 492
How to cite: mTFP1-Vinculin-23 was a gift from Michael Davidson (Addgene plasmid # 55516 ; http://n2t.net/addgene:55516 ; RRID:Addgene_55516)
